>Addgene plasmid #219675 | pRER-PhoCl-Insert | addgene full sequence | sequence record 436378 | Addgene NGS Result
AACATGTGAGCAAAAGGCCAGCAAAAGGCCAGGAACCGTAAAAAGGCCGCGTTGCTGGCGTTTTTCCATA
GGCTCCGCCCCCCTGACGAGCATCACAAAAATCGACGCTCAAGTCAGAGGTGGCGAAACCCGACAGGACT
ATAAAGATACCAGGCGTTTCCCCCTGGAAGCTCCCTCGTGCGCTCTCCTGTTCCGACCCTGCCGCTTACC
GGATACCTGTCCGCCTTTCTCCCTTCGGGAAGCGTGGCGCTTTCTCATAGCTCACGCTGTAGGTATCTCA
GTTCGGTGTAGGTCGTTCGCTCCAAGCTGGGCTGTGTGCACGAACCCCCCGTTCAGCCCGACCGCTGCGC
CTTATCCGGTAACTATCGTCTTGAGTCCAACCCGGTAAGACACGACTTATCGCCACTGGCAGCAGCCACT
GGTAACAGGATTAGCAGAGCGAGGTATGTAGGCGGTGCTACAGAGTTCTTGAAGTGGTGGCCTAACTACG
GCTACACTAGAAGAACAGTATTTGGTATCTGCGCTCTGCTGAAGCCAGTTACCTTCGGAAAAAGAGTTGG
TAGCTCTTGATCCGGCAAACAAACCACCGCTGGTAGCGGTGGTTTTTTTGTTTGCAAGCAGCAGATTACG
CGCAGAAAAAAAGGATCTCAAGAAGATCCTTTGATCTTTTCTACGGGGTCTGACGCTCAGTGGAACGAAA
ACTCACGTTAAGGGATTTTGGTCATGAGATTATCAAAAAGGATCTTCACCTAGATCCTTTTAAATTAAAA
ATGAAGTTTTAAATCAATCTAAAGTATATATGAGTAAACTTGGTCTGACAGTTACCAATGCTTAATCAGT
GAGGCACCTATCTCAGCGATCTGTCTATTTCGTTCATCCATAGTTGCCTGACTCCCCGTCGTGTAGATAA
CTACGATACGGGAGGGCTTACCATCTGGCCCCAGTGCTGCAATGATACCGCGAGACCCACGCTCACCGGC
TCCAGATTTATCAGCAATAAACCAGCCAGCCGGAAGGGCCGAGCGCAGAAGTGGTCCTGCAACTTTATCC
GCCTCCATCCAGTCTATTAATTGTTGCCGGGAAGCTAGAGTAAGTAGTTCGCCAGTTAATAGTTTGCGCA
ACGTTGTTGCCATTGCTACAGGCATCGTGGTGTCACGCTCGTCGTTTGGTATGGCTTCATTCAGCTCCGG
TTCCCAACGATCAAGGCGAGTTACATGATCCCCCATGTTGTGCAAAAAAGCGGTTAGCTCCTTCGGTCCT
CCGATCGTTGTCAGAAGTAAGTTGGCCGCAGTGTTATCACTCATGGTTATGGCAGCACTGCATAATTCTC
TTACTGTCATGCCATCCGTAAGATGCTTTTCTGTGACTGGTGAGTACTCAACCAAGTCATTCTGAGAATA
GTGTATGCGGCGACCGAGTTGCTCTTGCCCGGCGTCAATACGGGATAATACCGCGCCACATAGCAGAACT
TTAAAAGTGCTCATCATTGGAAAACGTTCTTCGGGGCGAAAACTCTCAAGGATCTTACCGCTGTTGAGAT
CCAGTTCGATGTAACCCACTCGTGCACCCAACTGATCTTCAGCATCTTTTACTTTCACCAGCGTTTCTGG
GTGAGCAAAAACAGGAAGGCAAAATGCCGCAAAAAAGGGAATAAGGGCGACACGGAAATGTTGAATACTC
ATACTCTTCCTTTTTCAATATTATTGAAGCATTTATCAGGGTTATTGTCTCATGAGCGGATACATATTTG
AATGTATTTAGAAAAATAAACAAATAGGGGTTCCGCGCACATTTCCCCGAAAAGTGCCACCTGACGTCTA
AGAAACCATTATTATCATGACATTAACCTATAAAAATAGGCGTATCACGAGGCCCTTTCGTCTCGCGCGT
TTCGGTGATGACGGTGAAAACCTCTGACACATGCAGCTCCCGGAGACGGTCACAGCTTGTCTGTAAGCGG
ATGCCGGGAGCAGACAAGCCCGTCAGGGCGCGTCAGCGGGTGTTGGCGGGTGTCGGGGCTGGCTTAACTC
TCGAGGCAGTGAAAAAAATGCTTTATTTGTGAAATTTGTGATGCTATTGCTTTATTTGTAACCATTATAA
GCTGCAATAAACAAGTTAACAACAACAATTGCATTCATTTTATGTTTCAGGTTCAGGGGGAGGTGTGGGA
GGTTTTTTAAAGCAAGTAAAACCTCTACAAATGTGGTATGGCTGATTATGATCCTCTAGAGATATCGTCG
ACAAGCTTATCGATGCGGCCGCGCTAGCTGCCGCCGCCGCCTCCGCCACTACCTCCTGTGCCGCCTCCGC
CTCTAGGGTACTTTGTGAACACCCGGTTGCCGTAGTGGAAGGCGGTGGTCAGAATGTCGTAGGCGAAAGG
CAGAGGGGCGCCTTCTTTCACTTCCAGGTCGATGGTCTGGATGCCCTCAAAGGGCTTGCCGCTGCCTTCG
CCTTCGATCACAAAGGCGTGGCCGTTCACGTTGCCTTCCATCCGCAGCTTGTTCTTCATGTCGGGCTTGA
TCACGCTGGTGATTGTCTCTTCGCCCTTAGACACCATGCCGCCGCTGCCGCCTTTGTACAGCTCGTCCAT
AGAATCGGTGGAGGTCTTGGCCACGGCGTGCTCGTACAGCTTGACTTTGTTGTAGTCCTTGTCGTGGCTC
AGGATCTCGATCCGGTGATCCACGAAGTGGCAGTCGGGCAGCTTCACGGGTTTCTGCTTCACTTTGTAGG
TGGTCCGGTAGTCGCCTCTGTAGTGTCCGCCGCCTTTCAGCAGCAGCTTCATTTTCACGTCGCCCTTCAG
CACGCCATCTCGCTCGTACATCTTCTCGGTGCTGGCTTCCCAGCCAACTGTTCTCTTCTGCATCACGGGG
CCGTTTGGAGGGAAGTTCGTGCCCTGAAAGTGGATCTTGTTGATGAAGCTGTCGCCTTCCATGGTGATGT
CGTTGGTGGCGATACAGATGCCGCCGTCCTCGTATGTCATGGATCTCTCCCAGCTGTAGCCCTCGGGGAA
GCTCTGCTTGAAGTAGTCGGGTATGACCTCGAGATCTGAGTCCGGACTTGTACAGCTGGCGAAGGCTTTT
CCGGCATCCTCTTTGCCTCTGTACCGCCTCTTGCCGTGTGTGAAGGGGATGTAGCGGTACTTGATCATGT
GCTTGATCTGGCGCTTCATGGTGATACAGAACAGCATGATGAAGTACATGACCAGGATGGGCCAGAACAC
GGGCACGTTGAAGGCGTCGAAGAAGGTGCAGACCATAGCAACCAGGATGCCCTTGGTGGCGGCGTGCCAA
AATTTGAACTCGGGCAGCCGCCGGATGAAGGGTCTGAATTCCTCGTTCTGCTTGGTAGGCAGGCTAGGTC
CATCGTCGGAATCTTCCATCAGGCTGGGGTCCACCTTGGGAGACAGAAAGGCAATGAACAGGTTCAGGTG
GTAGATTCCCAGGGCGTATGTCACGATGTACCAGCCTTGCAGCAGGTACACCCGGATCATGTACACGAAG
CTCAGGCCCAGTGTCACAACCCATCTGACGGCGGTGTAAGGGGTGCTCTTATCCAGCCAGCTCTGGTAGA
TCTGGCCCAGCCGGGTAAAGAACCGGTACACCACGCTAGGCTTGCCGTGCACAGACTCTCCCACAGAATC
GCCTTCAGACATGGTGGCCACGCGTCAGCTGACTAGAGGATCCCCGGGTACCGAGCTCGAATTCTCCAGG
CGATCTGACGGTTCACTAAACGAGCTCTGCTTATATAGGCCTCCCACCGTACACGCCTACCTCGACATAC
GTTCTCTATCACTGATAGGGAGTAAACTCGACATACGTTCTCTATCACTGATAGGGATAAACTCGACATA
CGTTCTCTATCACTGATAGGGAGTAAACTCGACATACGTTCTCTATCACTGATAGGGAGTAAACTCGACA
TACGTTCTCTATCACTGATAGGGAGTAAACTCGACATCGTTCTCTATCACTGATAGGGAGTAAACTCGAC
ATACGTTCTCTATCACTGATAGGGAGTAAACTCGAGCCACACAACATACGAGCCGGAAGCATAAAGTGTA
AAGCCTGGGGTGCCTAATGAGTGAGCTAACTCACATTAATTGCGTTGCGCTCACTGCCCGCTTTCCAGTC
GGGAAACCTGTCGTGCCAGCTGCATTAATGAATCGGCCAACGCGCGGGGAGAGGCGGTTTGCGTATTGGG
CGCTCTTCCGCTTCCTCGCTCACTGACTCGCTGCGCTCGGTCGTTCGGCTGCGGCGAGCGGTATCAGCTC
ACTCAAAGGCGGTAATACGGTTATCCACAGAATCAGGGGATAACGCAGGAAAG
Features (pLannotate 1.2.2; 14 found; start..end, strand, type, name):
     63..651     -  rep_origin     ori: high-copy-number ColE1/pMB1/pBR322/pUC origin of replication
    822..1682    -  CDS            AmpR: β-lactamase; bla; confers resistance to ampicillin, carbenicillin, and related antibiotics
   1683..1787    -  promoter       AmpR promoter: bla
   1882..1917    +  CDS            rop (fragment): Rop protein, which maintains plasmids at low copy number; rop
   2036..2117    -  polyA_signal   SV40 poly(A) signal: SV40 polyadenylation signal
   2140..2223    -  CDS            large T antigen (fragment): large T antigen from SV40 (simian virus 40)
   2312..2527    -  CDS            scleFP1 (fragment): scleFP1 is a fluorescent protein published in 2009, derived from Scleractinia sp. Lizard Island 38.
   2573..3040    -  CDS            mMaple (fragment): mMaple is a photoconvertible green fluorescent protein published in 2012, derived from Clavularia sp.. It has high acid sensitivity.
   3065..3652    -  CDS            RER1: RER1_HUMAN - Experimental evidence at protein level: Swiss-Prot protein existence level 1. Involved in the retrieval of endoplasmic reticulum membrane proteins from the early Golgi compartment. From Homo sapiens (Human).
   3673..3704    -  misc_feature   MCS (fragment): pUC18/19 multiple cloning site
   3709..4023    -  promoter       tight TRE promoter: Tet-responsive promoter PTight, consisting of seven tet operator sequences followed by the minimal CMV promoter
   4032..4062    -  promoter       lac promoter: promoter for the E. coli lac operon
   4077..4098    -  protein_bind   CAP binding site: CAP binding activates transcription in the presence of cAMP. E. coli catabolite activator protein
   4111..4203    -  CDS            lacI (fragment): lac repressor; lacI; The lac repressor binds to the lac operator to inhibit transcription in E. coli. This inhibition can be relieved by adding lactose or isopropyl-β-D-thiogalactopyranoside (IPTG).
