[The description below was written by a language model from this plasmid's Addgene catalogue record and pLannotate feature annotations shown in this document.]
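Description:
pRER-PhoCl-Insert is a 4.3 kb mammalian expression plasmid built on a tetracycline-responsive pTRE-Tight-type backbone (the record spells the backbone name inconsistently). It serves as a cloning scaffold for optogenetic caging of a protein of interest. In bacteria it is maintained at high copy from a ColE1/pUC-type origin and selected with ampicillin through the β-lactamase gene. Short fragments annotated as rop, lacI, the lac promoter and the CAP binding site appear to be backbone remnants rather than functional parts.

The expression unit is driven by the tight TRE promoter, made of seven tet operator repeats upstream of a minimal CMV promoter. It encodes human RER1, a membrane protein involved in retrieving endoplasmic reticulum proteins from the early Golgi, fused in frame to PhoCl and followed by an SV40 polyadenylation signal. PhoCl is a photocleavable protein, and the automated annotation picks it up as fragments of mMaple and a related coral fluorescent protein, which probably reflects sequence similarity to that family. According to the stated purpose, a multiple cloning site follows PhoCl so that a protein of interest can be inserted downstream. This tethers its lumenal N-terminus to the ER-retained RER1 anchor until light-induced cleavage of PhoCl releases it. That downstream site is not itself annotated in the feature table.

Because transcription depends on the Tet-On system, the plasmid must be co-transfected with an rtTA3 transactivator plasmid or introduced into cells stably expressing rtTA3, with doxycycline present. The depositor also notes that a signal peptide may need to be included when cloning, depending on the protein of interest. The associated work describes controlled, light-triggered release of single molecules.
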