Addgene plasmid #219675: pRER-PhoCl-Insert
Purpose: Caging at lumenal N-ter of POI: TMEM-PhoCl-MCS in pTREtight2
Depositing lab: Helge Ewers. Depositing organization: Freie Universitaet Berlin. Publication: An optogenetic method for the controlled release of single molecules. Kashyap P, Bertelli S, Cao F, Kostritskaia Y, Blank F, Srikanth NA, Schlack-Leigers C, Saleppico R, Bierhuizen D, Lu X, Nickel W, Campbell RE, Plested AJR, Stauber T, Taylor MJ, Ewers H. Nat Methods. 2024 Mar 8. doi: 10.1038/s41592-024-02204-x. PubMed 38459384.
Backbone
  Vector backbone: pPRETight2
  Vector type: Mammalian Expression
Growth in bacteria
  Bacterial resistance: Ampicillin, 100 μg/mL
  Growth temperature: 37°C
  Growth strain: DH5alpha
  Copy number: High Copy
Gene/Insert
  Gene/Insert name: RER-PhoCl
  Promoter: TRE
  Tag / fusion protein: PhoCl
  Cloning method: Gibson Cloning
  Sequencing primers: 5′ T7; 3′ T7 Term
Terms and licenses: Academic/Nonprofit Terms; Industry Terms
Depositor comments: All the plasmids with pTRE vectors have the POI under tetracycline promoter and hence when transfected needs to be transfected with another plasmid, rtTA3(Sara knows) in the presence of doxycycline. or it can be transfected in cells stably expressing the tetracycline-on transactivator (rtTA3). rtTA3 is the transactivator that binds with doxycycline and sits at the promoter for initiation of transcription. While cloning please make sure you include signal peptide in the beginning if needed. This depends on the specific POI.
How to cite: pRER-PhoCl-Insert was a gift from Helge Ewers (Addgene plasmid # 219675 ; http://n2t.net/addgene:219675 ; RRID:Addgene_219675)
